Addgene plasmid #14901: pCL-CTIG
Purpose: 3rd generation lentiviral vector expressing tTA-VP16 and EGFP.
Depositing lab: Inder Verma. Depositing organization: Salk Institute for Biological Studies. Publication: Lentiviral vectors: regulated gene expression. Kafri T, van Praag H, Gage FH, Verma IM. Mol Ther. 2000 Jun . 1(6):516-21. 10.1006/mthe.2000.0083 PubMed 10933976.
Backbone
  Vector backbone: pCL-CG
  Backbone manufacturer: Verma Lab
  Backbone size w/o insert (bp): 8600
  Vector type: Mammalian Expression, Lentiviral
Growth in bacteria
  Bacterial resistance: Ampicillin, 100 μg/mL
  Growth temperature: 37°C
  Growth strain: Stbl3
  Copy number: Low Copy
Gene/Insert
  Gene/Insert name: CMV-tTA-GFP (alt names: CMV GFP; GFP)
  Insert size (bp): 3000
  Cloning method: Restriction Enzyme; 5′ cloning site NheI (destroyed during cloning); 3′ cloning site Eco47 (destroyed during cloning)
  Sequencing primers: 5′ n/a
Terms and licenses: Academic/Nonprofit Terms; Industry Terms: Not Available to Industry
Depositor comments: This tet-inducible vector was constructed by cloning an XbaI/HpaI fragment containing the tTA and the inducible promoter from pBStind into NheI/Eco47(AfeI) sites of pCL-CG. The inducible cassette contains the tet dependent transactivator (tTA) at its 5' end and an inducible promoter at its 3' end. Expression of the GFP gene is controlled by the inducible promoter, which contains a minimal promoter (mp) and seven copies of Tet operator (tetO). The tTA gene is constitutively expressed under the control of the CMV promoter. Following transduction, the constitutively expressed tTA (tetRVP16) binds to tet(O)- mp and induces the transcription of a high level of GFP mRNA. In contrast, binding of doxycycline to the tTA induces conformational changes that prevent it from binding to the tet(O)- minimal promoter and consequently leads to little or no GFP expression.
How to cite: pCL-CTIG was a gift from Inder Verma (Addgene plasmid # 14901 ; http://n2t.net/addgene:14901 ; RRID:Addgene_14901)
