[The description below was written by a language model from this plasmid's Addgene catalogue record and pLannotate feature annotations shown in this document.]
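Description:
pCL-CTIG is a third-generation HIV-1-based lentiviral transfer vector built on the pCL-CG backbone that carries a self-contained, doxycycline-repressible (Tet-Off) EGFP expression system. It is propagated in E. coli under ampicillin selection (AmpR with a ColE1/pUC-type origin, although the catalogue lists it as low copy and specifies a recombination-deficient strain, as is usual for LTR-containing plasmids). The backbone also carries an f1 origin and an SV40/EM7-driven BleoR cassette with an SV40 poly(A) signal, lying outside the viral genome.

Viral genomic RNA is transcribed from a hybrid 5' end in which a CMV enhancer/promoter replaces the U3 region of a truncated 5' LTR, making production Tat-independent. This is followed by the Ψ packaging signal with a gag fragment and the RRE for Rev-dependent nuclear export. The 3' end comprises a nef fragment, an LTR annotated as truncated, and a bGH poly(A) signal.

Between these elements sits the roughly 3 kb regulatory cassette. An internal CMV promoter constitutively expresses tTA, the fusion of TetR to the VP16 activation domain. Immediately downstream, a tetracycline response element with seven tetO copies joined to a minimal CMV promoter drives EGFP. In transduced cells, tTA binds tetO and strongly activates EGFP transcription. Doxycycline alters tTA conformation so that it no longer binds, reducing EGFP expression to little or none.

Because the transactivator and the responsive reporter are in one provirus, a single transduction establishes regulated expression. The vector serves as a tool for demonstrating and studying regulatable lentiviral gene delivery in mammalian cells. The feature table covers the full 10.1 kb sequence and agrees with the depositor's description.
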