Features (pLannotate 1.2.2; 34 found; start..end, strand, type, name):
     38..308     +  protein_bind   tetracycline response element: contains seven copies of the tetracycline operator tetO tetracycline repressor TetR
    319..336     +  misc_feature   MCS (fragment): pUC18/19 multiple cloning site
    341..379     +  promoter       minimal CMV promoter: human cytomegalovirus (CMV) immediate early promoter
    531..1247    +  CDS            EGFP: EGFP is a basic (constitutively fluorescent) green fluorescent protein published in 1996, derived from Aequorea victoria. It is reported to be a rapidly-maturing weak dimer with moderate acid sensitivity.
   1274..1792    +  CDS            nef (fragment): NEF_HV1LW - Experimental evidence at protein level: Swiss-Prot protein existence level 1. Extracellular Nef protein targets CD4(+) T-lymphocytes for apoptosis by interacting with CXCR4 surface receptors. From Human immunodeficiency virus type 1 group M subtype B (isolate LW123) (HIV-1).
   1840..2097    +  LTR            5' LTR (truncated): truncated 5' long terminal repeat (LTR) from HIV-1
   2129..2353    +  polyA_signal   bGH poly(A) signal: bovine growth hormone polyadenylation signal
   2357..2378    +  promoter       SV40 promoter (fragment): SV40 enhancer and early promoter
   2399..2827    +  rep_origin     f1 ori (sequence partly withheld): f1 bacteriophage origin of replication; arrow indicates direction of (+) strand synthesis
   2841..3170    +  promoter       SV40 promoter: SV40 enhancer and early promoter
   3218..3265    +  promoter       EM7 promoter: synthetic bacterial promoter&nbsp
   3284..3658    +  CDS            BleoR: antibiotic-binding protein; Sh ble from Streptoalloteichus hindustanus; confers resistance to bleomycin, phleomycin, and Zeocin™
   3668..3793    +  CDS            ble (fragment): BLE_KLEPN - Experimental evidence at protein level: Swiss-Prot protein existence level 1. Binding protein with a strong affinity to the bleomycin family of antibiotics. Binds to CL990; an antimitotic-antibiotic compound. From Klebsiella pneumoniae.
   3788..3909    +  polyA_signal   SV40 poly(A) signal: SV40 polyadenylation signal
   3982..3998    -  protein_bind   lac operator: The lac repressor binds to the lac operator to inhibit transcription in E. coli. This inhibition can be relieved by adding lactose or isopropyl-β-D-thiogalactopyranoside (IPTG). lac repressor encoded by lacI
   4006..4036    -  promoter       lac promoter: promoter for the E. coli lac operon
   4051..4072    -  protein_bind   CAP binding site: CAP binding activates transcription in the presence of cAMP. E. coli catabolite activator protein
   4085..4177    -  CDS            lacI (fragment): lac repressor; lacI; The lac repressor binds to the lac operator to inhibit transcription in E. coli. This inhibition can be relieved by adding lactose or isopropyl-β-D-thiogalactopyranoside (IPTG).
   4360..4948    -  rep_origin     ori: high-copy-number ColE1/pMB1/pBR322/pUC origin of replication
   5119..5979    -  CDS            AmpR: β-lactamase; bla; confers resistance to ampicillin, carbenicillin, and related antibiotics
   5980..6084    -  promoter       AmpR promoter: bla
   6143..6195    -  misc_feature   bom (fragment): basis of mobility region from pBR322
   6350..6729    +  enhancer       CMV enhancer: human cytomegalovirus immediate early enhancer
   6730..6929    +  promoter       CMV promoter: human cytomegalovirus (CMV) immediate early promoter
   6947..7127    +  LTR            5' LTR (truncated): truncated 5' long terminal repeat (LTR) from HIV-1
   7174..7299    +  misc_feature   HIV-1 Ψ: packaging signal of human immunodeficiency virus type 1
   7283..7646    +  CDS            HIV-1 gag (fragment): gag protein from human immunodeficiency virus 1; gag
   7792..8025    +  misc_feature   RRE: The Rev response element (RRE) of HIV-1 allows for Rev-dependent mRNA export from the nucleus to the cytoplasm.
   8402..8503    +  CDS            Rev (fragment): human immunodeficiency virus 1 (HIV-1) Rev protein; rev; enhances nuclear export of unspliced and incompletely spliced viral mRNAs
   8578..8881    +  enhancer       CMV enhancer: human cytomegalovirus immediate early enhancer
   8882..9085    +  promoter       CMV promoter: human cytomegalovirus (CMV) immediate early promoter
   9120..9735    +  CDS            TetR (fragment): tetracycline repressor TetR; tetR from transposon Tn10; TetR binds to the tetracycline operator tetO to inhibit transcription. This inhibition can be relieved by adding tetracycline or doxycycline.
   9887..10120   +  CDS            VP16 AD: transcriptional activation domain of herpes simplex virus protein VP16 (Triezenberg et al., 1988; Cousens et al., 1989); UL48
  10133..23      +  misc_feature   MCS (fragment) (across the origin): pBluescript multiple cloning site
>Addgene plasmid #14901 | pCL-CTIG | addgene full sequence | sequence record 316907 | Addgene NGS Result
GATCCCCCGGGCTGCAGGAATTCCTCGAGTTTACCACTCCCTATCAGTGATAGAGAAAAGTGAAAGTCGA
GTTTACCACTCCCTATCAGTGATAGAGAAAAGTGAAAGTCGAGTTTACCACTCCCTATCAGTGATAGAGA
AAAGTGAAAGTCGAGTTTACCACTCCCTATCAGTGATAGAGAAAAGTGAAAGTCGAGTTTACCACTCCCT
ATCAGTGATAGAGAAAAGTGAAAGTCGAGTTTACCACTCCCTATCAGTGATAGAGAAAAGTGAAAGTCGA
GTTTACCACTCCCTATCAGTGATAGAGAAAAGTGAAAGTCGAGCTCGGTACCCGGGTCGAGGTAGGCGTG
TACGGTGGGAGGCCTATATAAGCAGAGCTCGTTTAGTGAACCGTCAGATCGCCTGGAGACGCCATCCACG
CTGTTTTGACCTCCATAGAAGACACCGGGACCGATCCAGCCTCCGCGGCCCCGAATTCGATCGTTGGTTT
AAACCAACAACCGGTACCTCTAGCGCTACCGGTCGCCACCATGGTGAGCAAGGGCGAGGAGCTGTTCACC
GGGGTGGTGCCCATCCTGGTCGAGCTGGACGGCGACGTAAACGGCCACAAGTTCAGCGTGTCCGGCGAGG
GCGAGGGCGATGCCACCTACGGCAAGCTGACCCTGAAGTTCATCTGCACCACCGGCAAGCTGCCCGTGCC
CTGGCCCACCCTCGTGACCACCCTGACCTACGGCGTGCAGTGCTTCAGCCGCTACCCCGACCACATGAAG
CAGCACGACTTCTTCAAGTCCGCCATGCCCGAAGGCTACGTCCAGGAGCGCACCATCTTCTTCAAGGACG
ACGGCAACTACAAGACCCGCGCCGAGGTGAAGTTCGAGGGCGACACCCTGGTGAACCGCATCGAGCTGAA
GGGCATCGACTTCAAGGAGGACGGCAACATCCTGGGGCACAAGCTGGAGTACAACTACAACAGCCACAAC
GTCTATATCATGGCCGACAAGCAGAAGAACGGCATCAAGGTGAACTTCAAGATCCGCCACAACATCGAGG
ACGGCAGCGTGCAGCTCGCCGACCACTACCAGCAGAACACCCCCATCGGCGACGGCCCCGTGCTGCTGCC
CGACAACCACTACCTGAGCACCCAGTCCGCCCTGAGCAAAGACCCCAACGAGAAGCGCGATCACATGGTC
CTGCTGGAGTTCGTGACCGCCGCCGGGATCACTCTCGGCATGGACGAGCTGTACAAGTCCGGACTCAGAT
CCTACTAGTAGGATCTCGAGACCTAGAAAAACATGGAGCAATCACAAGTAGCAATACAGCAGCTACCAAT
GCTGATTGTGCCTGGCTAGAAGCACAAGAGGAGGAGGAGGTGGGTTTTCCAGTCACACCTCAGGTACCTT
TAAGACCAATGACTTACAAGGCAGCTGTAGATCTTAGCCACTTTTTAAAAGAAAAGGGGGGACTGGAAGG
GCTAATTCACTCCCAACGAAGACAAGATATCCTTGATCTGTGGATCTACCACACACAAGGCTACTTCCCT
GATTGGCAGAACTACACACCAGGGCCAGGGATCAGATATCCACTGACCTTTGGATGGTGCTACAAGCTAG
TACCAGTTGAGCAAGAGAAGGTAGAAGAAGCCAATGAAGGAGAGAACACCCGCTTGTTACACCCTGTGAG
CCTGCATGGGATGGATGACCCGGAGAGAGAAGTATTAGAGTGGAGGTTTGACAGCCGCCTAGCATTTCAT
CACATGGCCCGAGAGCTGCATCCGGAGTACTTCAAGAACTGCTGATATCGAGCTTGCTACAAGGGACTTT
CCGCTGGGGACTTTCCAGGGAGGCGTGGCCTGGGCGGGACTGGGGAGTGGCGAGCCCTCAGATCCTGCAT
ATAAGCAGCTGCTTTTTGCCTGTACTGGGTCTCTCTGGTTAGACCAGATCTGAGCCTGGGAGCTCTCTGG
CTAACTAGGGAACCCACTGCTTAAGCCTCAATAAAGCTTGCCTTGAGTGCTTCAAGTAGTGTGTGCCCGT
CTGTTGTGTGACTCTGGTAACTAGAGATCCCTCAGACCCTTTTAGTCAGTGTGGAAAATCTCTAGCAGGG
CCCGTTTAAACCCGCTGATCAGCCTCGACTGTGCCTTCTAGTTGCCAGCCATCTGTTGTTTGCCCCTCCC
CCGTGCCTTCCTTGACCCTGGAAGGTGCCACTCCCACTGTCCTTTCCTAATAAAATGAGGAAATTGCATC
GCATTGTCTGAGTAGGTGTCATTCTATTCTGGGGGGTGGGGTGGGGCAGGACAGCAAGGGGGAGGATTGG
GAAGACAATAGCAGGCATGCTGGGGATGCGGTGGGCTCTATGGCTTCTGAGGCGGAAAGAACCAGCTGGG
GCTCTAGGGGGTATCCCC
[124 nt withheld, positions 2399-2522]
C
[91 nt withheld, positions 2524-2614]
A
[49 nt withheld, positions 2616-2664]
CCTTTGACGTTGGAGTCCACGTTCTTT
[37 nt withheld, positions 2692-2728]
ACCCTATCTCGGTCTATTCTTTTGATTTATAAGGGATTTTGCCGATTTCGGCCTATTGGTTAAAAAATGA
GCTGATTTAACAAAAATTTAACGCGAATTAATTCTGTGGAATGTGTGTCAGTTAGGGTGTGGAAAGTCCC
CAGGCTCCCCAGCAGGCAGAAGTATGCAAAGCATGCATCTCAATTAGTCAGCAACCAGGTGTGGAAAGTC
CCCAGGCTCCCCAGCAGGCAGAAGTATGCAAAGCATGCATCTCAATTAGTCAGCAACCATAGTCCCGCCC
CTAACTCCGCCCATCCCGCCCCTAACTCCGCCCAGTTCCGCCCATTCTCCGCCCCATGGCTGACTAATTT
TTTTTATTTATGCAGAGGCCGAGGCCGCCTCTGCCTCTGAGCTATTCCAGAAGTAGTGAGGAGGCTTTTT
TGGAGGCCTAGGCTTTTGCAAAAAGCTCCCGGGAGCTTGTATATCCATTTTCGGATCTGATCAGCACGTG
TTGACAATTAATCATCGGCATAGTATATCGGCATAGTATAATACGACAAGGTGAGGAACTAAACCATGGC
CAAGTTGACCAGTGCCGTTCCGGTGCTCACCGCGCGCGACGTCGCCGGAGCGGTCGAGTTCTGGACCGAC
CGGCTCGGGTTCTCCCGGGACTTCGTGGAGGACGACTTCGCCGGTGTGGTCCGGGACGACGTGACCCTGT
TCATCAGCGCGGTCCAGGACCAGGTGGTGCCGGACAACACCCTGGCCTGGGTGTGGGTGCGCGGCCTGGA
CGAGCTGTACGCCGAGTGGTCGGAGGTCGTGTCCACGAACTTCCGGGACGCCTCCGGGCCGGCCATGACC
GAGATCGGCGAGCAGCCGTGGGGGCGGGAGTTCGCCCTGCGCGACCCGGCCGGCAACTGCGTGCACTTCG
TGGCCGAGGAGCAGGACTGACACGTGCTACGAGATTTCGATTCCACCGCCGCCTTCTATGAAAGGTTGGG
CTTCGGAATCGTTTTCCGGGACGCCGGCTGGATGATCCTCCAGCGCGGGGATCTCATGCTGGAGTTCTTC
GCCCACCCCAACTTGTTTATTGCAGCTTATAATGGTTACAAATAAAGCAATAGCATCACAAATTTCACAA
ATAAAGCATTTTTTTCACTGCATTCTAGTTGTGGTTTGTCCAAACTCATCAATGTATCTTATCATGTCTG
TATACCGTCGACCTCTAGCTAGAGCTTGGCGTAATCATGGTCATAGCTGTTTCCTGTGTGAAATTGTTAT
CCGCTCACAATTCCACACAACATACGAGCCGGAAGCATAAAGTGTAAAGCCTGGGGTGCCTAATGAGTGA
GCTAACTCACATTAATTGCGTTGCGCTCACTGCCCGCTTTCCAGTCGGGAAACCTGTCGTGCCAGCTGCA
TTAATGAATCGGCCAACGCGCGGGGAGAGGCGGTTTGCGTATTGGGCGCTCTTCCGCTTCCTCGCTCACT
GACTCGCTGCGCTCGGTCGTTCGGCTGCGGCGAGCGGTATCAGCTCACTCAAAGGCGGTAATACGGTTAT
CCACAGAATCAGGGGATAACGCAGGAAAGAACATGTGAGCAAAAGGCCAGCAAAAGGCCAGGAACCGTAA
AAAGGCCGCGTTGCTGGCGTTTTTCCATAGGCTCCGCCCCCCTGACGAGCATCACAAAAATCGACGCTCA
AGTCAGAGGTGGCGAAACCCGACAGGACTATAAAGATACCAGGCGTTTCCCCCTGGAAGCTCCCTCGTGC
GCTCTCCTGTTCCGACCCTGCCGCTTACCGGATACCTGTCCGCCTTTCTCCCTTCGGGAAGCGTGGCGCT
TTCTCATAGCTCACGCTGTAGGTATCTCAGTTCGGTGTAGGTCGTTCGCTCCAAGCTGGGCTGTGTGCAC
GAACCCCCCGTTCAGCCCGACCGCTGCGCCTTATCCGGTAACTATCGTCTTGAGTCCAACCCGGTAAGAC
ACGACTTATCGCCACTGGCAGCAGCCACTGGTAACAGGATTAGCAGAGCGAGGTATGTAGGCGGTGCTAC
AGAGTTCTTGAAGTGGTGGCCTAACTACGGCTACACTAGAAGAACAGTATTTGGTATCTGCGCTCTGCTG
AAGCCAGTTACCTTCGGAAAAAGAGTTGGTAGCTCTTGATCCGGCAAACAAACCACCGCTGGTAGCGGTG
GTTTTTTTGTTTGCAAGCAGCAGATTACGCGCAGAAAAAAAGGATCTCAAGAAGATCCTTTGATCTTTTC
TACGGGGTCTGACGCTCAGTGGAACGAAAACTCACGTTAAGGGATTTTGGTCATGAGATTATCAAAAAGG
ATCTTCACCTAGATCCTTTTAAATTAAAAATGAAGTTTTAAATCAATCTAAAGTATATATGAGTAAACTT
GGTCTGACAGTTACCAATGCTTAATCAGTGAGGCACCTATCTCAGCGATCTGTCTATTTCGTTCATCCAT
AGTTGCCTGACTCCCCGTCGTGTAGATAACTACGATACGGGAGGGCTTACCATCTGGCCCCAGTGCTGCA
ATGATACCGCGAGACCCACGCTCACCGGCTCCAGATTTATCAGCAATAAACCAGCCAGCCGGAAGGGCCG
AGCGCAGAAGTGGTCCTGCAACTTTATCCGCCTCCATCCAGTCTATTAATTGTTGCCGGGAAGCTAGAGT
AAGTAGTTCGCCAGTTAATAGTTTGCGCAACGTTGTTGCCATTGCTACAGGCATCGTGGTGTCACGCTCG
TCGTTTGGTATGGCTTCATTCAGCTCCGGTTCCCAACGATCAAGGCGAGTTACATGATCCCCCATGTTGT
GCAAAAAAGCGGTTAGCTCCTTCGGTCCTCCGATCGTTGTCAGAAGTAAGTTGGCCGCAGTGTTATCACT
CATGGTTATGGCAGCACTGCATAATTCTCTTACTGTCATGCCATCCGTAAGATGCTTTTCTGTGACTGGT
GAGTACTCAACCAAGTCATTCTGAGAATAGTGTATGCGGCGACCGAGTTGCTCTTGCCCGGCGTCAATAC
GGGATAATACCGCGCCACATAGCAGAACTTTAAAAGTGCTCATCATTGGAAAACGTTCTTCGGGGCGAAA
ACTCTCAAGGATCTTACCGCTGTTGAGATCCAGTTCGATGTAACCCACTCGTGCACCCAACTGATCTTCA
GCATCTTTTACTTTCACCAGCGTTTCTGGGTGAGCAAAAACAGGAAGGCAAAATGCCGCAAAAAAGGGAA
TAAGGGCGACACGGAAATGTTGAATACTCATACTCTTCCTTTTTCAATATTATTGAAGCATTTATCAGGG
TTATTGTCTCATGAGCGGATACATATTTGAATGTATTTAGAAAAATAAACAAATAGGGGTTCCGCGCACA
TTTCCCCGAAAAGTGCCACCTGACGTCGACGGATCGGGAGATCTCCCGATCCCCTATGGTGCACTCTCAG
TACAATCTGCTCTGATGCCGCATAGTTAAGCCAGTATCTGCTCCCTGCTTGTGTGTTGGAGGTCGCTGAG
TAGTGCGCGAGCAAAATTTAAGCTACAACAAGGCAAGGCTTGACCGACAATTGCATGAAGAATCTGCTTA
GGGTTAGGCGTTTTGCGCTGCTTCGCGATGTACGGGCCAGATATACGCGTTGACATTGATTATTGACTAG
TTATTAATAGTAATCAATTACGGGGTCATTAGTTCATAGCCCATATATGGAGTTCCGCGTTACATAACTT
ACGGTAAATGGCCCGCCTGGCTGACCGCCCAACGACCCCCGCCCATTGACGTCAATAATGACGTATGTTC
CCATAGTAACGCCAATAGGGACTTTCCATTGACGTCAATGGGTGGAGTATTTACGGTAAACTGCCCACTT
GGCAGTACATCAAGTGTATCATATGCCAAGTACGCCCCCTATTGACGTCAATGACGGTAAATGGCCCGCC
TGGCATTATGCCCAGTACATGACCTTATGGGACTTTCCTACTTGGCAGTACATCTACGTATTAGTCATCG
CTATTACCATGGTGATGCGGTTTTGGCAGTACATCAATGGGCGTGGATAGCGGTTTGACTCACGGGGATT
TCCAAGTCTCCACCCCATTGACGTCAATGGGAGTTTGTTTTGGCACCAAAATCAACGGGACTTTCCAAAA
TGTCGTAACAACTCCGCCCCATTGACGCAAATGGGCGGTAGGCGTGTACGGTGGGAGGTCTATATAAGCA
GCGCGTTTTGCCTGTACTGGGTCTCTCTGGTTAGACCAGATCTGAGCCTGGGAGCTCTCTGGCTAACTAG
GGAACCCACTGCTTAAGCCTCAATAAAGCTTGCCTTGAGTGCTTCAAGTAGTGTGTGCCCGTCTGTTGTG
TGACTCTGGTAACTAGAGATCCCTCAGACCCTTTTAGTCAGTGTGGAAAATCTCTAGCAGTGGCGCCCGA
ACAGGGACTTGAAAGCGAAAGGGAAACCAGAGGAGCTCTCTCGACGCAGGACTCGGCTTGCTGAAGCGCG
CACGGCAAGAGGCGAGGGGCGGCGACTGGTGAGTACGCCAAAAATTTTGACTAGCGGAGGCTAGAAGGAG
AGAGATGGGTGCGAGAGCGTCAGTATTAAGCGGGGGAGAATTAGATCGCGATGGGAAAAAATTCGGTTAA
GGCCAGGGGGAAAGAAAAAATATAAATTAAAACATATAGTATGGGCAAGCAGGGAGCTAGAACGATTCGC
AGTTAATCCTGGCCTGTTAGAAACATCAGAAGGCTGTAGACAAATACTGGGACAGCTACAACCATCCCTT
CAGACAGGATCAGAAGAACTTAGATCATTATATAATACAGTAGCAACCCTCTATTGTGTGCATCAAAGGA
TAGAGATAAAAGACACCAAGGAAGCTTTAGACAAGATAGAGGAAGAGCAAAACAAAAGTAAGACCACCGC
ACAGCAAGCGGCCGCTGATCTTCAGACCTGGAGGAGGAGATATGAGGGACAATTGGAGAAGTGAATTATA
TAAATATAAAGTAGTAAAAATTGAACCATTAGGAGTAGCACCCACCAAGGCAAAGAGAAGAGTGGTGCAG
AGAGAAAAAAGAGCAGTGGGAATAGGAGCTTTGTTCCTTGGGTTCTTGGGAGCAGCAGGAAGCACTATGG
GCGCAGCGTCAATGACGCTGACGGTACAGGCCAGACAATTATTGTCTGGTATAGTGCAGCAGCAGAACAA
TTTGCTGAGGGCTATTGAGGCGCAACAGCATCTGTTGCAACTCACAGTCTGGGGCATCAAGCAGCTCCAG
GCAAGAATCCTGGCTGTGGAAAGATACCTAAAGGATCAACAGCTCCTGGGGATTTGGGGTTGCTCTGGAA
AACTCATTTGCACCACTGCTGTGCCTTGGAATGCTAGTTGGAGTAATAAATCTCTGGAACAGATTTGGAA
TCACACGACCTGGATGGAGTGGGACAGAGAAATTAACAATTACACAAGCTTAATACACTCCTTAATTGAA
GAATCGCAAAACCAGCAAGAAAAGAATGAACAAGAATTATTGGAATTAGATAAATGGGCAAGTTTGTGGA
ATTGGTTTAACATAACAAATTGGCTGTGGTATATAAAATTATTCATAATGATAGTAGGAGGCTTGGTAGG
TTTAAGAATAGTTTTTGCTGTACTTTCTATAGTGAATAGAGTTAGGCAGGGATATTCACCATTATCGTTT
CAGACCCACCTCCCAACCCCGAGGGGACCCGACAGGCCCGAAGGAATAGAAGAAGAAGGTGGAGAGAGAG
ACAGAGACAGATCCATTCGATTAGTGAACGGATCCCCCGGGCTGCAGGAATTCGATTAATAGTAATCAAT
TACGGGGTCATTAGTTCATAGCCCATATATGGAGTTCCGCGTTACATAACTTACGGTAAATGGCCCGCCT
GGCTGACCGCCCAACGACCCCCGCCCATTGACGTCAATAATGACGTATGTTCCCATAGTAACGCCAATAG
GGACTTTCCATTGACGTCAATGGGTGGAGTATTTACGGTAAACTGCCCACTTGGCAGTACATCAAGTGTA
TCATATGCCAAGTACGCCCCCTATTGACGTCAATGACGGTAAATGGCCCGCCTGGCATTATGCCCAGTAC
ATGACCTTATGGGACTTTCCTACTTGGCAGTACATCTACGTATTAGTCATCGCTATTACCATGGTGATGC
GGTTTTGGCAGTACATCAATGGGCGTGGATAGCGGTTTGACTCACGGGGATTTCCAAGTCTCCACCCCAT
TGACGTCAATGGGAGTTTGTTTTGGCACCAAAATCAACGGGACTTTCCAAAATGTCGTAACAACTCCGCC
CCATTGACGCAAATGGGCGGTAGGCGTGTACGGTGGGAGGTCTATATAAGCAGAGCTGGTTTAGTGAACC
GTCAGATCCGCTAGACCATGGCTAGATTAGATAAAAGTAAAGTGATTAACAGCGCATTAGAGCTGCTTAA
TGAGGTCGGAATCGAAGGTTTAACAACCCGTAAACTCGCCCAGAAGCTAGGTGTAGAGCAGCCTACATTG
TATTGGCATGTAAAAAATAAGCGGGCTTTGCTCGACGCCTTAGCCATTGAGATGTTAGATAGGCACCATA
CTCACTTTTGCCCTTTAGAAGGGGAAAGCTGGCAAGATTTTTTACGTAATAACGCTAAAAGTTTTAGATG
TGCTTTACTAAGTCATCGCGATGGAGCAAAAGTACATTTAGGTACACGGCCTACAGAAAAACAGTATGAA
ACTCTCGAAAATCAATTAGCCTTTTTATGCCAACAAGGTTTTTCACTAGAGAATGCATTATATGCACTCA
GCGCTGTGGGGCATTTTACTTTAGGTTGCGTATTGGAAGATCAAGAGCATCAAGTCGCTAAAGAAGAAAG
GGAAACACCTACTACTGATAGTATGCCGCCATTATTACGACAAGCTATCGAATTATTTGATCACCAAGGT
GCAGAGCCAGCCTTCTTATTCGGCCTTGAATTGATCATATGCGGATTAGAAAAACAACTTAAATGTGAAA
GTGGGTCCGCGTACAGCCGCGCGCGTACGAAAAACAATTACGGGTCTACCATCGAGGGCCTGCTCGATCT
CCCGGACGACGACGCCCCCGAAGAGGCGGGGCTGGCGGCTCCGCGCCTGTCCTTTCTCCCCGCGGGACAC
ACGCGCAGACTGTCGACGGCCCCCCCGACCGATGTCAGCCTGGGGGACGAGCTCCACTTAGACGGCGAGG
ACGTGGCGATGGCGCATGCCGACGCGCTAGACGATTTCGATCTGGACATGTTGGGGGACGGGGATTCCCC
GGGTCCGGGATTTACCCCCCACGACTCCGCCCCCTACGGCGCTCTGGATATGGCCGACTTCGAGTTTGAG
CAGATGTTTACCGATGCCCTTGGAATTGACGAGTACGGTGGGTAGGGGGCGCGAG
