>Addgene plasmid #14901 | pCL-CTIG | addgene partial sequence | sequence record 21459 | 14901 with EGFP-N
CGGGTANGCTCCTCGCCCTTGCTCACCATGGTGGCGACCGGTAGCGCTAGAGGTACCGGTTGTTGGTTTA
AACCAACGATCGAATTCGGGGCCGCGGAGGCTGGATCGGTCCCGGTGTCTTCTATGGAGGTCAAAACAGC
GTGGATGGCGTCTCCAGGCGATCTGACGGTTCACTAAACGAGCTCTGCTTATATAGGCCTCCCACCGTAC
ACGCCTACCTCGACCCGGGTACCGAGCTCGACTTTCACTTTTCTCTATCACTGATAGGGAGTGGTAAACT
CGACTTTCACTTTTCTCTATCACTGATAGGGAGTGGTAAACTCGACTTTCACTTTTCTCTATCACTGATA
GGGAGTGGTAAACTCGACTTTCACTTTTCTCTATCACTGATAGGGAGTGGTAAACTCGACTTTCACTTTT
CTCTATCACTGATAGGGAGTGGTAAACTCGACTTTCACTTTTCTCTATCACTGATAGGGAGTGGTAAACT
CGACTTTCACTTTTCTCTATCACTGATAGGGAGTGGTAAACTCGAGGAATTCCTGCAGCCCGGGGGATCC
TCGCGCCCCCTACCCACCGTACTCGTCAATTCCAAGGGCATCGGTAAACATCTGCTCAAACTCGAAGTCG
GCCATATCCAGAGCGCCGTAGGGGGCGGAGTCGTGGGGGGTAAATCCCGGACCCGGGGAATCCCCGTCCC
CCAACATGTCCAGATCGAAATCGTCTAGCGCGTCGGCATGCGCCATCGCCACGTCCTCGCNGTCTAAGTG
GAGCTCGTCCCC
